>Addgene plasmid #22233 | peCALWY-1 | addgene partial sequence | sequence record 28114 | 22233 with ATOX-F
TTGACCTGCCCAACAAGAAGGNCTGCATTGAATCTGAGCACAGCATGGACACTCTGCTTGCAACCCTGAA
GAAAACAGGAAAGACTGTTTCCTACCTTGGCCTTGAGCTCATTCGTGGCGGATCCGGCGGAAGCGGCGGA
TCCGGCGGTAGCGGCGGATCCGGCGGCTCCGGCGGATCCGGCGGCAGCGGCGGATCCGGTGGAAGCGGTG
GATCCGGTGGTAGCGGTGGATCCGGTGGAAGCGGTGGATCCGGTGGTAGCGGTGGATCCGGGGGTCCGCG
GATGCANGGCACATGCAGTACCACTCTGATTGCCATTGCCGGCATGACCTGTGCATCCTGTGTCCATTCC
ATTGAAGGCATGATCTCCCAACTGGAAGGGGTGCAGCAAATATCGGTGTCTTTGGCCGAAGGGACTGCAA
CAGTTCTTTATAATCCCGCTGTAATTAGCCCAGAANAACTCAGAGCTGCTATAGAAGACATGGGATTTGA
GGCTTCAGTCTCGGTACCCATGGTGAGCAAGGGCGAGGAGCTGTTCACCGGGGTGGTGCCCATCCTGGTC
GAGCTGGACGGCGACGTAAACGGNCACNAGTTCAGCGTGTCCGGCGAGGGCGAGGGCGATGCCACCTACN
GCAAGCTGACCCTGAAGTTCATCTGCACCACCGGCAAGCTGCCCGTGCCCTGGCNCACCCTCGTGACCAC
CTTCNGCTACGGNCTGATGTGCTTCGCCCGCTACCCCGACCACATGAAGCA
