>Addgene plasmid #22233 | peCALWY-1 | addgene partial sequence | sequence record 28115 | 22233 with CMV-F
CCGTCAGATCCGCTAGCGCCGCCACCATGGGCCATATGGTGNGCNNGGNCGAGGAGCTGTTCACCGGGGT
GGTGCCCATCCTGGTCGAGCTGGACGGCGACGTAAACGGCCACAAGTTCAGCGTGTCCGGCGAGGGCGAG
GGCGATGCCACCTACGGCAAGCTGACCCTGAAGTTCATCTGCACCACCGGTAAGCTGCCCGTGCCCTGGC
CCACCCTCGTGACCACCCTGACCTGGGGCGTGCAGTGCTTCGCCCGCTACCCCGACCACATGAAGCAGCA
CGACTTCTTCAAGTCCGCCATGCCCGAAGGCTACGTCCAGGAGCGCACCATCTTCTTCAAGGACGACGGC
AACTACAAGACCCGCGCCGAGGTGAAGTTCGAGGGCGACACCCTGGTGAACCGCATCGAGCTGAAGGGCA
TCGACTTCAAGGAGGACGGCAACATCCTGGGGCACAAGCTGGAGTACAACGCCNTCAGCGACANCGTCTA
TATCACNNNCGACAAGCAGAAGAACGGCATCAAGGCCAACTTCAAAATCCGCCNCAACATCGAGGACGGC
AGCGTGCAGCTCGCCGACCACTACCAGCAGAANACCCCCATCGGCGACGGCCCCGTGCTGCTGCCCGACA
ACNACTACCTGANCACTCNGTCCGCCCCTGTTCAAAGACCCNCAACTANAAAGCGCGATCACATGGTCCN
GCTGGAAGTTCCTGGACCGCCGCCCGGGATCNCTCTCCGGCTGGNNCNAGCTGTACANGTTCCGGAATGC
CCGA
