[The description below was written by a language model from this plasmid's Addgene catalogue record.]
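Description:
peCALWY-1 is a mammalian expression plasmid built on a Clontech pCMV backbone of about 3.9 kb, carrying a roughly 2.1 kb insert that encodes eCALWY-1, a genetically encoded FRET sensor for Zn(II). The plasmid is maintained at high copy in E. coli under kanamycin selection. It also carries a neomycin resistance marker, so transfected mammalian cells can be selected with G418. The insert sits between NheI and NotI sites, both of which were preserved during cloning. The backbone name and the listed CMV sequencing primer indicate that expression is driven by the CMV promoter. No feature table is provided, so the origin of replication, the polyadenylation signal and other backbone elements are not itemised in the record.

The record describes the insert as a combination of human sequence and GFP-derived fluorescent proteins, and it links the insert to the human ATOX1 gene, which encodes a small metal-binding copper chaperone. A flexible linker of nine GGSGGS repeats is noted as a defining feature of this variant. In a single-chain FRET sensor of this type, donor and acceptor fluorescent domains flank metal-binding domains joined by a long flexible linker. Metal binding alters the conformation of the protein, which changes energy transfer between the fluorophores and gives a ratiometric optical readout. The record does not state which fluorescent protein variants are used, whether there is a second metal-binding domain, or what the sensor's zinc affinity is. According to the associated publication title, the construct is used to monitor intracellular Zn(II) homeostasis, typically by expressing it in mammalian cells and imaging them live.
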