Addgene plasmid #22233: peCALWY-1
Depositing lab: Maarten Merkx. Publication: Genetically encoded FRET sensors to monitor intracellular Zn(2+) homeostasis. Vinkenborg JL, Nicolson TJ, Bellomo EA, Koay MS, Rutter GA, Merkx M. Nat Methods. 2009 Oct;6(10):737-40. doi: 10.1038/nmeth.1368. PubMed 19718032.
Backbone
  Vector backbone: pCMV (Clontech)
  Backbone size w/o insert (bp): 3900
  Vector type: Mammalian Expression
  Selectable markers: Neomycin (select with G418)
Growth in bacteria
  Bacterial resistance: Kanamycin, 50 μg/mL
  Growth temperature: 37°C
  Growth strain: DH5alpha
  Growth instructions: E.coli nova blue LB culture medium 30 ug/ml kanamycin Culture overnight, 37 C/250 rpm
  Copy number: High Copy
Gene/Insert
  Gene/Insert name: eCALWY-1 Zn(II) sensor
  Species: H. sapiens (human); GFP's
  Insert size (bp): 2100
  Mutation: linker consists of 9 GGSGGS repeats
  Entrez Gene: ATOX1 (a.k.a. ATX1, HAH1)
  Cloning method: Restriction Enzyme; 5′ cloning site NheI (not destroyed); 3′ cloning site NotI (not destroyed)
  Sequencing primers: 5′ CMV promotor; 3′ CMV terminator
Terms and licenses: Academic/Nonprofit Terms; Industry Terms: Not Available to Industry
How to cite: peCALWY-1 was a gift from Maarten Merkx (Addgene plasmid # 22233 ; http://n2t.net/addgene:22233 ; RRID:Addgene_22233)
